Addgene plasmid #132629: pAcGP67A human LRP6 E1E4 (20–1244)
Purpose: expresses human LRP6 E1E4 (20–1244) in Hi5 insect cell
Depositing lab: Wenqing Xu. Depositing organization: University of Washington. Publication: Crystal structures of the extracellular domain of LRP6 and its complex with DKK1. Cheng Z, Biechele T, Wei Z, Morrone S, Moon RT, Wang L, Xu W. Nat Struct Mol Biol. 2011 Oct 9;18(11):1204-10. doi: 10.1038/nsmb.2139. PubMed 21984209.
Backbone
  Vector backbone: pAcGP67A
  Vector type: Insect Expression
Growth in bacteria
  Bacterial resistance: Ampicillin, 100 μg/mL
  Growth temperature: 37°C
  Growth strain: DH5alpha
  Copy number: Unknown
Gene/Insert
  Gene/Insert name: LRP6 (20–1244)
  Species: H. sapiens (human)
Terms and licenses: Academic/Nonprofit Terms; Industry Terms: Not Available to Industry
How to cite: pAcGP67A human LRP6 E1E4 (20–1244) was a gift from Wenqing Xu (Addgene plasmid # 132629 ; http://n2t.net/addgene:132629 ; RRID:Addgene_132629)
