[The description below was written by a language model from this plasmid's Addgene catalogue record and pLannotate feature annotations shown in this document.]
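Description:
pAcGP67A human LRP6 E1E4 (20–1244) is a baculovirus transfer vector for secreted expression of the extracellular region of human LRP6, the Wnt co-receptor, in insect cells (Hi5 cells according to the record). In E. coli the 13.5 kb plasmid is maintained through a high-copy ColE1/pUC-type origin and selected with ampicillin via the β-lactamase gene. Remnants of lac, rop and bom sequences in the backbone are cloning leftovers with no evident function here.

The expression cassette spans the numbering origin of the circular sequence. The strong, very late AcMNPV polyhedrin promoter is followed by the GP64 (gp67) signal sequence, which directs the product into the secretory pathway. The short "gp64 promoter" fragment annotated just upstream of the signal peptide is most likely native gp64 leader sequence carried along with it. Downstream come an 8xHis tag, the LRP6 fragment covering residues 20–1244 (the E1 to E4 portion of the ectodomain) and a C-terminal Strep-Tag II, giving two independent affinity handles for purifying the protein from culture medium. A partial polyhedrin coding fragment and the polyhedrin 3' UTR follow the insert.

The cassette is flanked by AcMNPV genomic sequence: the lef2/ORF603 recombination region and neighbouring viral ORFs on one side, and polyhedrin-locus downstream sequence including PK1 on the other. These arms allow homologous recombination with baculovirus DNA in co-transfected insect cells, producing recombinant virus that carries the LRP6 cassette at the polyhedrin locus. The associated publication title indicates the protein was made for crystallographic study of the LRP6 extracellular domain and its complex with DKK1.
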