Features (pLannotate 1.2.2; 28 found; start..end, strand, type, name):
     10..33      +  CDS            8xHis: 8xHis affinity tag
     34..3708    +  CDS            LRP6 (fragment): LRP6_HUMAN - Experimental evidence at protein level: Swiss-Prot protein existence level 1. Component of the Wnt-Fzd-LRP5-LRP6 complex that triggers beta-catenin signaling through inducing aggregation of receptor-ligand complexes into ribosome-sized signalsomes. Cell-surface coreceptor of Wnt/beta-catenin signaling, which plays a pivotal role in bone formation. The Wnt-induced Fzd/LRP6 coreceptor complex recruits DVL1 polymers to the plasma membrane which, in turn, recruits the AXIN1/GSK3B-complex to the cell surface promoting the formation of signalsomes and inhibiting AXIN1/GSK3-mediated phos
   3709..3732    +  CDS            Strep-Tag II: peptide that binds Strep-Tactin®, an engineered form of streptavidin
   3752..4315    +  CDS            PH (fragment): PYHD_NPVAC - Also known as P29, POLH. Experimental evidence at protein level: Swiss-Prot protein existence level 1. Major component of the virus occlusion bodies which are large proteinaceous structures termed polyhedra. These structures serve as the protective package for the virus particles outside the infected host and allow natural transmission of virus between insect hosts, assisting persistence in the environment. Forms the paracrystalline lattice of polyhedra and interacts with enveloped virions as well as other accessory molecules and structures to form a mature viral occlusion body. F
   4319..4691    +  3'UTR          polyhedrin 3' UTR: 3' UTR from the Autographa californica nucleopolyhedrovirus polyhedrin gene (Suzuki et al., 2006)
   5371..5388    -  CDS            9xHis (fragment): 9xHis affinity tag
   5685..5972    -  CDS            P61 (fragment): P78_NPVAC - Experimental evidence at protein level: Swiss-Prot protein existence level 1. Plays a role in the transport of the nucleocapsids from the cytoplasm toward the host nucleus together with the host actin- polymerizing Arp2/3 complex. From Autographa californica nuclear polyhedrosis virus (AcMNPV).
   5971..6591    +  CDS            PK1 (fragment): PK1_NPVAC - Also known as PK-1. Experimental evidence at transcript level: Swiss-Prot protein existence level 2. Serine/threonine protein kinase that plays a role in viral propagation by phosphorylating various viral and cellular substrates including the viral p6.9 protein or host histone H1. Participates in nucleocapsid assembly and polyhedra formation. From Autographa californica nuclear polyhedrosis virus (AcMNPV).
   6626..6648    -  protein_bind   lac operator (fragment): The lac repressor binds to the lac operator to inhibit transcription in E. coli. This inhibition can be relieved by adding lactose or isopropyl-β-D-thiogalactopyranoside (IPTG). lac repressor encoded by lacI
   6652..6682    -  promoter       lac promoter: promoter for the E. coli lac operon
   6697..6718    -  protein_bind   CAP binding site: CAP binding activates transcription in the presence of cAMP. E. coli catabolite activator protein
   6731..6823    -  CDS            lacI (fragment): lac repressor; lacI; The lac repressor binds to the lac operator to inhibit transcription in E. coli. This inhibition can be relieved by adding lactose or isopropyl-β-D-thiogalactopyranoside (IPTG).
   7006..7594    -  rep_origin     ori: high-copy-number ColE1/pMB1/pBR322/pUC origin of replication
   7765..8625    -  CDS            AmpR: β-lactamase; bla; confers resistance to ampicillin, carbenicillin, and related antibiotics
   8626..8730    -  promoter       AmpR promoter: bla
   8825..8860    +  CDS            rop (fragment): Rop protein, which maintains plasmids at low copy number; rop
   8962..9061    +  misc_feature   bom (fragment): basis of mobility region from pBR322
   9067..9221    -  CDS            lacZα (fragment): LacZα fragment of β-galactosidase; lacZ fragment
   9299..9802    +  CDS            PTP: PTP_NPVAC - Experimental evidence at protein level: Swiss-Prot protein existence level 1. Plays a role in the regulation and processing of late viral mRNAs by displaying RNA 5'-triphosphatase and diphosphatase activities. From Autographa californica nuclear polyhedrosis virus (AcMNPV).
   9840..10823   -  CDS            Y002_NPVAC: Protein predicted: Swiss-Prot protein existence level 4. From Autographa californica nuclear polyhedrosis virus (AcMNPV).
  10883..11041   -  CDS            CTL: CXOL_NPVAC - Also known as CTX. Protein inferred from homology: Swiss-Prot protein existence level 3. From Autographa californica nuclear polyhedrosis virus (AcMNPV).
  11094..11546   -  CDS            Y004_NPVAC: Protein predicted: Swiss-Prot protein existence level 4. From Autographa californica nuclear polyhedrosis virus (AcMNPV).
  11575..11901   +  CDS            Y005_NPVAC: Protein predicted: Swiss-Prot protein existence level 4. From Autographa californica nuclear polyhedrosis virus (AcMNPV).
  11885..12514   +  CDS            LEF-2: LEF2_NPVAC - Experimental evidence at protein level: Swiss-Prot protein existence level 1. Plays an essential role in viral DNA replication. Does not seem to participate in the initiation step but is rather important for the amplification of DNA. Also required for expression from the vp39 and polh promoters. From Autographa californica nuclear polyhedrosis virus (AcMNPV).
  12393..13220   +  misc_recomb    baculovirus recombination region (lef2/ORF603): contains ORF603 and part of lef2
  13224..13315   +  promoter       polyhedrin promoter: polh from Autographa californica; promoter for the baculovirus polyhedrin gene
  13358..13411   +  promoter       gp64 promoter (fragment): Autographa californica gp64; promoter for the baculovirus gp64 glycoprotein gene
  13412..13471   +  sig_peptide    GP64 signal sequence: signal sequence from the baculovirus envelope glycoprotein GP64; Autographa californica gp64
>Addgene plasmid #132629 | pAcGP67A human LRP6 E1E4 (20–1244) | addgene full sequence | sequence record 259664 | Addgene NGS Result
GCGGATCCACACCATCACCATCACCATCACCATGCCCCTTTGTTGCTTTATGCAAACAGACGGGACTTGC
GATTGGTTGATGCTACAAATGGCAAAGAGAATGCTACGATTGTAGTTGGAGGCTTGGAGGATGCAGCTGC
GGTGGACTTTGTGTTTAGTCATGGCTTGATATACTGGAGTGATGTCAGCGAAGAAGCCATTAAACGAACA
GAATTTAACAAAACTGAGAGTGTGCAGAATGTTGTTGTTTCTGGATTATTGTCCCCCGATGGGCTGGCAT
GTGATTGGCTTGGAGAAAAATTGTACTGGACAGATTCTGAAACTAATCGGATTGAAGTTTCTAATTTAGA
TGGATCTTTACGAAAAGTTTTATTTTGGCAAGAGTTGGATCAACCCAGAGCTATTGCCTTAGATCCTTCA
AGTGGGTTCATGTACTGGACAGACTGGGGAGAAGTGCCAAAGATAGAACGTGCTGGAATGGATGGTTCAA
GTCGCTTCATTATAATAAACAGTGAAATTTACTGGCCAAATGGACTGACTTTGGATTATGAAGAACAAAA
GCTTTATTGGGCAGATGCAAAACTTAATTTCATCCACAAATCAAATCTGGATGGAACAAATCGGCAGGCA
GTGGTTAAAGGTTCCCTTCCACATCCTTTTGCCTTGACGTTATTTGAGGACATATTGTACTGGACTGACT
GGAGCACACACTCCATTTTGGCTTGCAACAAGTATACTGGTGAGGGTCTGCGTGAAATCCATTCTGACAT
CTTCTCTCCCATGGATATACATGCCTTCAGCCAACAGAGGCAGCCAAATGCCACAAATCCATGTGGAATT
GACAATGGGGGTTGTTCCCATTTGTGTTTGATGTCTCCAGTCAAGCCTTTTTATCAGTGTGCTTGCCCCA
CTGGGGTCAAACTCCTGGAGAATGGAAAAACCTGCAAAGATGGTGCCACAGAATTATTGCTTTTAGCTCG
AAGGACAGACTTGAGACGCATTTCTTTGGATACACCAGATTTTACAGACATTGTTCTGCAGTTAGAAGAC
ATCCGTCATGCCATTGCCATAGATTACGATCCTGTGGAAGGCTACATCTACTGGACTGATGATGAAGTGA
GGGCCATACGCCGTTCATTTATAGATGGATCTGGCAGTCAGTTTGTGGTCACTGCTCAAATTGCCCATCC
TGATGGTATTGCTGTGGACTGGGTTGCACGAAATCTTTATTGGACAGACACTGGCACTGATCGAATAGAA
GTGACAAGGCTCAATGGGACCATGAGGAAGATCTTGATTTCAGAGGACTTAGAGGAACCCCGGGCTATTG
TGTTAGATCCCATGGTTGGGTACATGTATTGGACTGACTGGGGAGAAATTCCGAAAATTGAGCGAGCAGC
TCTGGATGGTTCTGACCGTGTAGTATTGGTTAACACTTCTCTTGGTTGGCCAAATGGTTTAGCCTTGGAT
TATGATGAAGGCAAAATATACTGGGGAGATGCCAAAACAGACAAGATTGAGGTTATGAATACTGATGGCA
CTGGGAGACGAGTACTAGTGGAAGACAAAATTCCTCACATATTTGGATTTACTTTGTTGGGTGACTATGT
TTACTGGACTGACTGGCAGAGGCGTAGCATTGAAAGAGTTCATAAACGAAGTGCAGAGAGGGAAGTGATC
ATAGATCAGCTGCCTGACCTCATGGGCCTAAAGGCTACAAATGTTCATCGAGTGATTGGTTCCAACCCCT
GTGCTGAGGAAAACGGGGGATGTAGCCATCTCTGCCTCTATAGACCTCAGGGCCTTCGCTGTGCTTGCCC
TATTGGCTTTGAACTCATCAGTGACATGAAGACCTGCATTGTCCCAGAGGCTTTCCTTTTGTTTTCACGG
AGAGCAGATATCAGACGAATTTCTCTGGAAACAAACAATAATAATGTGGCTATTCCACTCACTGGTGTCA
AAGAAGCTTCTGCTTTGGATTTTGATGTGACAGACAACCGAATTTATTGGACTGATATATCACTCAAGAC
CATCAGCAGAGCCTTTATGAATGGCAGTGCACTGGAACATGTGGTAGAATTCGGCTTAGATTATCCAGAA
GGCATGGCAGTAGACTGGCTTGGGAAGAACTTGTACTGGGCAGACACAGGAACGAATCGAATTGAGGTGT
CAAAGTTGGATGGGCAGCACCGACAAGTTTTGGTGTGGAAAGACCTAGATAGTCCCAGAGCTCTCGCGTT
GGACCCTGCCGAAGGATTTATGTATTGGACTGAATGGGGTGGAAAACCTAAGATAGACAGAGCTGCAATG
GATGGAAGTGAACGTACTACCTTAGTTCCAAATGTGGGGCGGGCAAACGGCCTAACTATTGATTATGCTA
AAAGGAGGCTTTATTGGACAGACCTGGACACCAACTTAATAGAATCTTCAAATATGCTTGGGCTCAACCG
TGAAGTTATAGCAGATGACTTGCCTCATCCTTTTGGCTTAACTCAGTACCAAGATTATATCTACTGGACG
GACTGGAGCCGACGCAGCATTGAGCGTGCCAACAAAACCAGTGGCCAAAACCGCACCATCATTCAGGGCC
ATTTGGATTATGTGATGGACATCCTCGTCTTTCACTCATCTCGACAGTCAGGGTGGAATGAATGTGCTTC
CAGCAATGGGCACTGCTCCCACCTCTGCTTGGCTGTGCCAGTTGGGGGTTTTGTTTGTGGATGCCCTGCC
CACTACTCTCTTAATGCTGACAACAGGACTTGTAGTGCTCCTACGACTTTCCTGCTCTTCAGTCAAAAGA
GTGCCATCAACCGCATGGTGATTGATGAACAACAGAGCCCCGACATCATCCTTCCCATCCACAGCCTTCG
GAATGTCCGGGCCATTGACTATGACCCACTGGACAAGCAACTCTATTGGATTGACTCACGACAAAACATG
ATCCGAAAGGCACAAGAAGATGGCAGCCAGGGCTTTACTGTGGTTGTGAGCTCAGTTCCGAGTCAGAACC
TGGAAATACAACCCTATGACCTCAGCATTGATATTTACAGCCGCTACATCTACTGGACTTGTGAGGCTAC
CAATGTCATTAATGTGACAAGATTAGATGGGAGATCAGTTGGAGTGGTGCTGAAAGGCGAGCAGGACAGA
CCTCGAGCCATTGTGGTAAACCCAGAGAAAGGGTATATGTATTTTACCAATCTTCAGGAAAGGTCTCCTA
AAATTGAACGGGCTGCTTTGGATGGGACAGAACGGGAGGTCCTCTTTTTCAGTGGCTTAAGTAAACCAAT
TGCTTTAGCCCTTGATAGCAGGCTGGGCAAGCTCTTTTGGGCTGATTCAGATCTCCGGCGAATTGAAAGC
AGTGATCTCTCAGGTGCTAACCGGATAGTATTAGAAGACTCCAATATCTTGCAGCCTGTGGGACTTACTG
TGTTTGAAAACTGGCTCTATTGGATTGATAAACAGCAGCAAATGATTGAAAAAATTGACATGACAGGTCG
AGAGGGTAGAACCAAAGTCCAAGCTCGAATTGCCCAGCTTAGTGACATTCATGCAGTAAAGGAGCTGAAC
CTTCAAGAATACAGACAGCACCCTTGTGCTCAGGATAATGGTGGCTGTTCACATATTTGTCTTGTAAAGG
GGGATGGTACTACAAGGTGTTCTTGCCCCATGCACCTGGTTCTACTTCAAGATGAGCTATCATGTGGATG
GAGCCACCCGCAGTTCGAAAAGTAGCGGCCGCTGCAGATCTGATCCTTTCCTGGGACCCGGCAAGAACCA
AAAACTCACTCTCTTCAAGGAAATCCGTAATGTTAAACCCGACACGATGAAGCTTGTCGTTGGATGGAAA
GGAAAAGAGTTCTACAGGGAAACTTGGACCCGCTTCATGGAAGACAGCTTCCCCATTGTTAACGACCAAG
AAGTGATGGATGTTTTCCTTGTTGTCAACATGCGTCCCACTAGACCCAACCGTTGTTACAAATTCCTGGC
CCAACACGCTCTGCGTTGCGACCCCGACTATGTACCTCATGACGTGATTAGGATCGTCGAGCCTTCATGG
GTGGGCAGCAACAACGAGTACCGCATCAGCCTGGCTAAGAAGGGCGGCGGCTGCCCAATAATGAACCTTC
ACTCTGAGTACACCAACTCGTTCGAACAGTTCATCGATCGTGTCATCTGGGAGAACTTCTACAAGCCCAT
CGTTTACATCGGTACCGACTCTGCTGAAGAGGAGGAAATTCTCCTTGAAGTTTCCCTGGTGTTCAAAGTA
AAGGAGTTTGCACCAGACGCACCTCTGTTCACTGGTCCGGCGTATTAAAACACGATACATTGTTATTAGT
ACATTTATTAAGCGCTAGATTCTGTGCGTTGTTGATTTACAGACAATTGTTGTACGTATTTTAATAATTC
ATTAAATTTATAATCTTTAGGGTGGTATGTTAGAGCGAAAATCAAATGATTTTCAGCGTCTTTATATCTG
AATTTAAATATTAAATCCTCAATAGATTTGTAAAATAGGTTTCGATTAGTTTCAAACAAGGGTTGTTTTT
CCGAACCGATGGCTGGACTATCTAATGGATTTTCGCTCAACGCCACAAAACTTGCCAAATCTTGTAGCAG
CAATCTAGCTTTGTCGATATTCGTTTGTGTTTTGTTTTGTAATAAAGGTTCGACGTCGTTCAAAATATTA
TGCGCTTTTGTATTTCTTTCATCACTGTCGTTAGTGTACAATTGACTCGACGTAAACACGTTAAATAAAG
CTTGGACATATTTAACATCGGGCGTGTTAGCTTTATTAGGCCGATTATCGTCGTCGTCCCAACCCTCGTC
GTTAGAAGTTGCTTCCGAAGACGATTTTGCCATAGCCACACGACGCCTATTAATTGTGTCGGCTAACACG
TCCGCGATCAAATTTGTAGTTGAGCTTTTTGGAATTATTTCTGATTGCGGGCGTTTTTGGGCGGGTTTCA
ATCTAACTGTGCCCGATTTTAATTCAGACAACACGTTAGAAAGCGATGGTGCAGGCGGTGGTAACATTTC
AGACGGCAAATCTACTAATGGCGGCGGTGGTGGAGCTGATGATAAATCTACCATCGGTGGAGGCGCAGGC
GGGGCTGGCGGCGGAGGCGGAGGCGGAGGTGGTGGCGGTGATGCAGACGGCGGTTTAGGCTCAAATGTCT
CTTTAGGCAACACAGTCGGCACCTCAACTATTGTACTGGTTTCGGGCGCCGTTTTTGGTTTGACCGGTCT
GAGACGAGTGCGATTTTTTTCGTTTCTAATAGCTTCCAACAATTGTTGTCTGTCGTCTAAAGGTGCAGCG
GGTTGAGGTTCCGTCGGCATTGGTGGAGCGGGCGGCAATTCAGACATCGATGGTGGTGGTGGTGGTGGAG
GCGCTGGAATGTTAGGCACGGGAGAAGGTGGTGGCGGCGGTGCCGCCGGTATAATTTGTTCTGGTTTAGT
TTGTTCGCGCACGATTGTGGGCACCGGCGCAGGCGCCGCTGGCTGCACAACGGAAGGTCGTCTGCTTCGA
GGCAGCGCTTGGGGTGGTGGCAATTCAATATTATAATTGGAATACAAATCGTAAAAATCTGCTATAAGCA
TTGTAATTTCGCTATCGTTTACCGTGCCGATATTTAACAACCGCTCAATGTAAGCAATTGTATTGTAAAG
AGATTGTCTCAAGCTCGCACGCCGATAACAAGCCTTTTCATTTTTACTACAGCATTGTAGTGGCGAGACA
CTTCGCTGTCGTCGACGTACATGTATGCTTTGTTGTCAAAAACGTCGTTGGCAAGCTTTAAAATATTTAA
AAGAACATCTCTGTTCAGCACCACTGTGTTGTCGTAAATGTTGTTTTTGATAATTTGCGCTTCCGCAGTA
TCGACACGTTCAAAAAATTGATGCGCATCAATTTTGTTGTTCCTATTATTGAATAAATAAGATTGTACAG
ATTCATATCTACGATTCGTCATGGCCACCACAAATGCTACGCTGCAAACGCTGGTACAATTTTACGAAAA
CTGCAAAAACGTCAAAACTCGGTATAAAATAATCAACGGGCGCTTTGGCAAAATATCTATTTTATCGCAC
AAGCCCACTAGCAAATTGTATTTGCAGAAAACAATTTCGGCGCACAATTTTAACGCTGACGAAATAAAAG
TTCACCAGTTAATGAGCGACCACCCAAATTTTATAAAAATCTATTTTAATCACGGTTCCATCAACAACCA
AGTGATCGTGATGGACTACATTGACTGTCCCGATTTATTTGAAACACTACAAATTAAAGGCGAGCTTTCG
TACCAACTTGTTAGCAATATTATTAGACAGCTGTGTGAAGCGCTCAACGATTTGCACAAGCACAATTTCA
TACACAACGACATAAAACTCGAAAATGTCTTATATTTCGAAGCACTTGATCGCGTGTATGTTTGCGATTA
CGGATTGTGCAAACACGAAAACTCACTTAGCGTGCACGACGGCACGTTGGAGTATTTTAGTCCGGAAAAA
ATTCGACACCACAACTATGCACGTTCGTTTGACTGGTACGCCGTCGGCGTGTTAACATACAAGTTGCTAA
CCGGCGGCCAATTCGTAATCATGGTCATAGCTGTTTCCTGTGTGAAATTGTTATCCGCTCACAATTCCAC
ACAACATACGAGCCGGAAGCATAAAGTGTAAAGCCTGGGGTGCCTAATGAGTGAGCTAACTCACATTAAT
TGCGTTGCGCTCACTGCCCGCTTTCCAGTCGGGAAACCTGTCGTGCCAGCTGCATTAATGAATCGGCCAA
CGCGCGGGGAGAGGCGGTTTGCGTATTGGGCGCTCTTCCGCTTCCTCGCTCACTGACTCGCTGCGCTCGG
TCGTTCGGCTGCGGCGAGCGGTATCAGCTCACTCAAAGGCGGTAATACGGTTATCCACAGAATCAGGGGA
TAACGCAGGAAAGAACATGTGAGCAAAAGGCCAGCAAAAGGCCAGGAACCGTAAAAAGGCCGCGTTGCTG
GCGTTTTTCCATAGGCTCCGCCCCCCTGACGAGCATCACAAAAATCGACGCTCAAGTCAGAGGTGGCGAA
ACCCGACAGGACTATAAAGATACCAGGCGTTTCCCCCTGGAAGCTCCCTCGTGCGCTCTCCTGTTCCGAC
CCTGCCGCTTACCGGATACCTGTCCGCCTTTCTCCCTTCGGGAAGCGTGGCGCTTTCTCATAGCTCACGC
TGTAGGTATCTCAGTTCGGTGTAGGTCGTTCGCTCCAAGCTGGGCTGTGTGCACGAACCCCCCGTTCAGC
CCGACCGCTGCGCCTTATCCGGTAACTATCGTCTTGAGTCCAACCCGGTAAGACACGACTTATCGCCACT
GGCAGCAGCCACTGGTAACAGGATTAGCAGAGCGAGGTATGTAGGCGGTGCTACAGAGTTCTTGAAGTGG
TGGCCTAACTACGGCTACACTAGAAGAACAGTATTTGGTATCTGCGCTCTGCTGAAGCCAGTTACCTTCG
GAAAAAGAGTTGGTAGCTCTTGATCCGGCAAACAAACCACCGCTGGTAGCGGTGGTTTTTTTGTTTGCAA
GCAGCAGATTACGCGCAGAAAAAAAGGATCTCAAGAAGATCCTTTGATCTTTTCTACGGGGTCTGACGCT
CAGTGGAACGAAAACTCACGTTAAGGGATTTTGGTCATGAGATTATCAAAAAGGATCTTCACCTAGATCC
TTTTAAATTAAAAATGAAGTTTTAAATCAATCTAAAGTATATATGAGTAAACTTGGTCTGACAGTTACCA
ATGCTTAATCAGTGAGGCACCTATCTCAGCGATCTGTCTATTTCGTTCATCCATAGTTGCCTGACTCCCC
GTCGTGTAGATAACTACGATACGGGAGGGCTTACCATCTGGCCCCAGTGCTGCAATGATACCGCGAGACC
CACGCTCACCGGCTCCAGATTTATCAGCAATAAACCAGCCAGCCGGAAGGGCCGAGCGCAGAAGTGGTCC
TGCAACTTTATCCGCCTCCATCCAGTCTATTAATTGTTGCCGGGAAGCTAGAGTAAGTAGTTCGCCAGTT
AATAGTTTGCGCAACGTTGTTGCCATTGCTACAGGCATCGTGGTGTCACGCTCGTCGTTTGGTATGGCTT
CATTCAGCTCCGGTTCCCAACGATCAAGGCGAGTTACATGATCCCCCATGTTGTGCAAAAAAGCGGTTAG
CTCCTTCGGTCCTCCGATCGTTGTCAGAAGTAAGTTGGCCGCAGTGTTATCACTCATGGTTATGGCAGCA
CTGCATAATTCTCTTACTGTCATGCCATCCGTAAGATGCTTTTCTGTGACTGGTGAGTACTCAACCAAGT
CATTCTGAGAATAGTGTATGCGGCGACCGAGTTGCTCTTGCCCGGCGTCAATACGGGATAATACCGCGCC
ACATAGCAGAACTTTAAAAGTGCTCATCATTGGAAAACGTTCTTCGGGGCGAAAACTCTCAAGGATCTTA
CCGCTGTTGAGATCCAGTTCGATGTAACCCACTCGTGCACCCAACTGATCTTCAGCATCTTTTACTTTCA
CCAGCGTTTCTGGGTGAGCAAAAACAGGAAGGCAAAATGCCGCAAAAAAGGGAATAAGGGCGACACGGAA
ATGTTGAATACTCATACTCTTCCTTTTTCAATATTATTGAAGCATTTATCAGGGTTATTGTCTCATGAGC
GGATACATATTTGAATGTATTTAGAAAAATAAACAAATAGGGGTTCCGCGCACATTTCCCCGAAAAGTGC
CACCTGACGTCTAAGAAACCATTATTATCATGACATTAACCTATAAAAATAGGCGTATCACGAGGCCCTT
TCGTCTCGCGCGTTTCGGTGATGACGGTGAAAACCTCTGACACATGCAGCTCCCGGAGACGGTCACAGCT
TGTCTGTAAGCGGATGCCGGGAGCAGACAAGCCCGTCAGGGCGCGTCAGCGGGTGTTGGCGGGTGTCGGG
GCTGGCTTAACTATGCGGCATCAGAGCAGATTGTACTGAGAGTGCACCATATGCGGTGTGAAATACCGCA
CAGATGCGTAAGGAGAAAATACCGCATCAGGCGCCATTCGCCATTCAGGCTGCGCAACTGTTGGGAAGGG
CGATCGGTGCGGGCCTCTTCGCTATTACGCCAGCTGGCGAAAGGGGGATGTGCTGCAAGGCGATTAAGTT
GGGTAACGCCAGGGTTTTCCCAGTCACGACGTTGTAAAACGACGGCCAGTGCCAAGCTTGGCTCGTAAAG
CGAGTTGAAGGATCATATTTAGTTGCGTTTATGAGATAAGATTGAAAGCACGTGTAAAATGTTTCCCGCG
CGTTGGCACAACTATTTACAATGCGGCCAAGTTATAAAAGATTCTAATCTGATATGTTTTAAAACACCTT
TGCGGCCCGAGTTGTTTGCGTACGTGACTAGCGAAGAAGATATGTGGACCGCAGAACAGATAGTAAAACA
AAACCCTAGTATTGGAGCAATAATCGATTTAACCAACACGTCTAAATATTATGATGGTGTGCATTTTTTG
CGGGCGGGCCTGTTATACAAAAAAATTCAAGTACCTGGCCAGACTTTGCCGCCTGAAAGCATAGTTCAAG
AATTTATTGACACGGTAAAAGAATTTACAGAAAAGTGTCCCGGCATGTTGGTGGGCGTGCACTGCACACA
CGGTATTAATCGCACCGGTTACATGGTGTGCAGATATTTAATGCACACCCTGGGTATTGCGCCGCAGGAA
GCCATAGATAGATTCGAAAAAGCCAGAGGTCACAAAATTGAAAGACAAAATTACGTTCAAGATTTATTAA
TTTAATTAATATTATTTGCATTCTTTAACAAATACTTTATCCTATTTTCAAATTGTTGCGCTTCTTCCAG
CGAACCAAAACTATGCTTCGCTTGCTCCGTTTAGCTTGTAGCCGATCAGTGGCGTTGTTCCAATCGACGG
TAGGATTAGGCCGGATATTCTCCACCACAATGTTGGCAACGTTGATGTTACGTTTATGCTTTTGGTTTTC
CACGTACGTCTTTTGGCCGGTAATAGCCGTAAACGTAGTGCCGTCGCGCGTCACGCACAACACCGGATGT
TTGCGCTTGTCCGCGGGGTATTGAACCGCGCGATCCGACAAATCCACCACTTTGGCAACTAAATCGGTGA
CCTGCGCGTCTTTTTTCTGCATTATTTCGTCTTTCTTTTGCATGGTTTCCTGGAAGCCGGTGTACATGCG
GTTTAGATCAGTCATGACGCGCGTGACCTGCAAATCTTTGGCCTCGATCTGCTTGTCCTTGATGGCAACG
ATGCGTTCAATAAACTCTTGTTTTTTAACAAGTTCCTCGGTTTTTTGCGCCACCACCGCTTGCAGCGCGT
TTGTGTGCTCGGTGAATGTCGCAATCAGCTTAGTCACCAACTGTTTGCTCTCCTCCTCCCGTTGTTTGAT
CGCGGGATCGTACTTGCCGGTGCAGAGCACTTGAGGAATTACTTCTTCTAAAAGCCATTCTTGTAATTCT
ATGGCGTAAGGCAATTTGGACTTCATAATCAGCTGAATCACGCCGGATTTAGTAATGAGCACTGTATGCG
GCTGCAAATACAGCGGGTCGCCCCTTTTCACGACGCTGTTAGAGGTAGGGCCCCCATTTTGGATGGTCTG
CTCAAATAACGATTTGTATTTATTGTCTACATGAACACGTATAGCTTTATCACAAACTGTATATTTTAAA
CTGTTAGCGACGTCCTTGGCCACGAACCGGACCTGTTGGTCGCGCTCTAGCACGTACCGCAGGTTGAACG
TATCTTCTCCAAATTTAAATTCTCCAATTTTAACGCGAGCCATTTTGATACACGTGTGTCGATTTTGCAA
CAACTATTGTTTTTTAACGCAAACTAAACTTATTGTGGTAAGCAATAATTAAATATGGGGGAACATGCGC
CGCTACAACACTCGTCGTTATGAACGCAGACGGCGCCGGTCTCGGCGCAAGCGGCTAAAACGTGTTGCGC
GTTCAACGCGGCAAACATCGCAAAAGCCAATAGTACAGTTTTGATTTGCATATTAACGGCGATTTTTTAA
ATTATCTTATTTAATAAATAGTTATGACGCCTACAACTCCCCGCCCGCGTTGACTCGCTGCACCTCGAGC
AGTTCGTTGACGCCTTCCTCCGTGTGGCCGAACACGTCGAGCGGGTGGTCGATGACCAGCGGCGTGCCGC
ACGCGACGCACAAGTATCTGTACACCGAATGATCGTCGGGCGAAGGCACGTCGGCCTCCAAGTGGCAATA
TTGGCAAATTCGAAAATATATACAGTTGGGTTGTTTGCGCATATCTATCGTGGCGTTGGGCATGTACGTC
CGAACGTTGATTTGCATGCAAGCCGAAATTAAATCATTGCGATTAGTGCGATTAAAACGTTGTACATCCT
CGCTTTTAATCATGCCGTCGATTAAATCGCGCAATCGAGTCAAGTGATCAAAGTGTGGAATAATGTTTTC
TTTGTATTCCCGAGTCAAGCGCAGCGCGTATTTTAACAAACTAGCCATCTTGTAAGTTAGTTTCATTTAA
TGCAACTTTATCCAATAATATATTATGTATCGCACGTCAAGAATTAACAATGCGCCCGTTGTCGCATCTC
AACACGACTATGATAGAGATCAAATAAAGCGCGAATTAAATAGCTTGCGACGCAACGTGCACGATCTGTG
CACGCGTTCCGGCACGAGCTTTGATTGTAATAAGTTTTTACGAAGCGATGACATGACCCCCGTAGTGACA
ACGATCACGCCCAAAAGAACTGCCGACTACAAAATTACCGAGTATGTCGGTGACGTTAAAACTATTAAGC
CATCCAATCGACCGTTAGTCGAATCAGGACCGCTGGTGCGAGAAGCCGCGAAGTATGGCGAATGCATCGT
ATAACGTGTGGAGTCCGCTCATTAGAGCGTCATGTTTAGACAAGAAAGCTACATATTTAATTGATCCCGA
TGATTTTATTGATAAATTGACCCTAACTCCATACACGGTATTCTACAATGGCGGGGTTTTGGTCAAAATT
TCCGGACTGCGATTGTACATGCTGTTAACGGCTCCGCCCACTATTAATGAAATTAAAAATTCCAATTTTA
AAAAACGCAGCAAGAGAAACATTTGTATGAAAGAATGCGTAGAAGGAAAGAAAAATGTCGTCGACATGCT
GAACAACAAGATTAATATGCCTCCGTGTATAAAAAAAATATTGAACGATTTGAAAGAAAACAATGTACCG
CGCGGCGGTATGTACAGGAAGAGGTTTATACTAAACTGTTACATTGCAAACGTGGTTTCGTGTGCCAAGT
GTGAAAACCGATGTTTAATCAAGGCTCTGACGCATTTCTACAACCACGACTCCAAGTGTGTGGGTGAAGT
CATGCATCTTTTAATCAAATCCCAAGATGTGTATAAACCACCAAACTGCCAAAAAATGAAAACTGTCGAC
AAGCTCTGTCCGTTTGCTGGCAACTGCAAGGGTCTCAATCCTATTTGTAATTATTGAATAATAAAACAAT
TATAAATGTCAAATTTGTTTTTTATTAACGATACAAACCAAACGCAACAAGAACATTTGTAGTATTATCT
ATAATTGAAAACGCGTAGTTATAATCGCTGAGGTAATATTTAAAATCATTTTCAAATGATTCACAGTTAA
TTTGCGACAATATAATTTTATTTTCACATAAACTAGACGCCTTGTCGTCTTCTTCTTCGTATTCCTTCTC
TTTTTCATTTTTCTCCTCATAAAAATTAACATAGTTATTATCGTATCCATATATGTATCTATCGTATAGA
GTAAATTTTTTGTTGTCATAAATATATATGTCTTTTTTAATGGGGTGTATAGTACCGCTGCGCATAGTTT
TTCTGTAATTTACAACAGTGCTATTTTCTGGTAGTTCTTCGGAGTGTGTTGCTTTAATTATTAAATTTAT
ATAATCAATGAATTTGGGATCGTCGGTTTTGTACAATATGTTGCCGGCATAGTACGCAGCTTCTTCTAGT
TCAATTACACCATTTTTTAGCAGCACCGGATTAACATAACTTTCCAAAATGTTGTACGAACCGTTAAACA
AAAACAGTTCACCTCCCTTTTCTATACTATTGTCTGCGAGCAGTTGTTTGTTGTTAAAAATAACAGCCAT
TGTAATGAGACGCACAAACTAATATCACAAACTGGAAATGTCTATCAATATATAGTTGCTGATATCATGG
AGATAATTAAAATGATAACCATCTCGCAAATAAATAAGTATTTTACTGTTTTCGTAACAGTTTTGTAATA
AAAAAACCTATAAATATTCCGGATTATTCATACCGTCCCACCATCGGGCGCGGATCTATGCTACTAGTAA
ATCAGTCACACCAAGGCTTCAATAAGGAACACACAAGCAAGATGGTAAGCGCTATTGTTTTATATGTGCT
TTTGGCGGCGGCGGCGCATTCTGCCTTTGCG
